Addgene plasmid #30313: pEGFP ZO1
Depositing lab: Alan Fanning. Depositing organization: University of North Carolina at Chapel Hill. Publication: Isolation and functional characterization of the actin binding region in the tight junction protein ZO-1. Fanning AS, Ma TY, Anderson JM. FASEB J. 2002 Nov . 16(13):1835-7. 10.1096/fj.02-0121fje PubMed 12354695.
Backbone
  Vector backbone: pEGFP-C1
  Backbone manufacturer: Clontech
  Backbone size w/o insert (bp): 4735
  Vector type: Mammalian Expression
  Selectable markers: Neomycin (select with G418)
Growth in bacteria
  Bacterial resistance: Kanamycin, 50 μg/mL
  Growth temperature: 37°C
  Growth strain: DH5alpha
  Copy number: High Copy
Gene/Insert
  Gene/Insert name: Zonula Occludens-1 (alt name: ZO-1)
  Species: H. sapiens (human)
  Insert size (bp): 5675
  Mutation: Unique spliceform*
  Entrez Gene: TJP1 (a.k.a. ZO-1)
  Tag / fusion protein: GFP (N terminal on backbone)
  Cloning method: Restriction Enzyme; 5′ cloning site Sac I (not destroyed); 3′ cloning site Pst I (destroyed during cloning)
  Sequencing primers: 5′ pEGFP-N
Terms and licenses: Academic/Nonprofit Terms; Industry Terms: Not Available to Industry
Depositor comments: From the author: The insert is an alternatively spliced domain (which we have confirmed in several ways) that is common to the prevalent ZO-1 species in most epithelial cells. It is adjacent to the conserved ZU5 domain. This isoform is not present in all of the cDNAs we have worked with, but we chose to use this isoform for our GFP ZO-1 studies. This is the cDNA and spliceform that I used in all of our studies. The alt splice is actually 60 bp, and is as follows: GCGTCCATGACTCCTGACGGTTGGTCTTTTGCTCTAAAATCATCCGACTCCTCGTCGGGT
How to cite: pEGFP ZO1 was a gift from Alan Fanning (Addgene plasmid # 30313 ; http://n2t.net/addgene:30313 ; RRID:Addgene_30313)
