[The description below was written by a language model from this plasmid's Addgene catalogue record, the feature table of its GenBank file and pLannotate feature annotations shown in this document.]
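Description:
pEGFP ZO1 is a mammalian expression plasmid built on the Clontech pEGFP-C1 backbone that produces human Zonula Occludens-1 (ZO-1, gene TJP1) fused at its N-terminus to EGFP. The full sequence record is about 10.4 kb. In it, the CMV immediate-early enhancer and promoter drive the EGFP coding sequence, which runs through a short remnant of the multiple cloning site directly into the TJP1 open reading frame. The SV40 polyadenylation signal lies downstream. The roughly 5.7 kb insert was placed between SacI and PstI sites, with the PstI site lost during cloning. According to the depositor, the cDNA represents a particular splice form carrying a 60 bp alternatively spliced segment next to the conserved ZU5 domain. The depositor describes this isoform as prevalent in most epithelial cells and used it throughout their GFP-ZO-1 work.

The plasmid is propagated in E. coli from a high-copy ColE1/pUC-type origin, and an f1 origin is also present. A single Tn5 aminoglycoside phosphotransferase (NeoR/KanR) cassette provides both selections. A bacterial promoter gives kanamycin resistance in E. coli, while the SV40 enhancer/early promoter and HSV TK polyadenylation signal allow G418 selection of stably transfected mammalian cells. The short ble, bGH poly(A) and large T antigen matches in the feature table are only fragments.

ZO-1 is a scaffolding protein that links tight junction transmembrane proteins to the actin cytoskeleton. The associated study concerned its actin-binding region, so the construct suits live or fixed imaging of ZO-1 localisation at junctions. The accompanying 721 bp GenBank record is a partial, unannotated sequence and adds no feature information.
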