Features (pLannotate 1.2.2; 16 found; start..end, strand, type, name):
    324..428     -  promoter       AmpR promoter: bla
    455..883     +  rep_origin     f1 ori (sequence partly withheld): f1 bacteriophage origin of replication; arrow indicates direction of (+) strand synthesis
    917..1038    -  polyA_signal   SV40 poly(A) signal: SV40 polyadenylation signal
   1061..1145    -  CDS            large T antigen (fragment): large T antigen from SV40 (simian virus 40)
   1162..1192    -  misc_feature   MCS (fragment): multiple cloning site
   1611..6914    -  CDS            TJP1: ZO1_HUMAN - Also known as ZO1. Experimental evidence at protein level: Swiss-Prot protein existence level 1. TJP1, TJP2, and TJP3 are closely related scaffolding proteins that link tight junction (TJ) transmembrane proteins such as claudins, junctional adhesion molecules, and occludin to the actin cytoskeleton (PubMed:7798316, PubMed:9792688). The tight junction acts to limit movement of substances through the paracellular space and as a boundary between the compositionally distinct apical and basolateral plasma membrane domains of epithelial and endothelial cells. Necessary for lumenogenesis,
   6916..6938    -  misc_feature   MCS (fragment): multiple cloning site
   6939..7655    -  CDS            EGFP: EGFP is a basic (constitutively fluorescent) green fluorescent protein published in 1996, derived from Aequorea victoria. It is reported to be a rapidly-maturing weak dimer with moderate acid sensitivity.
   7700..7903    -  promoter       CMV promoter: human cytomegalovirus (CMV) immediate early promoter
   7904..8207    -  enhancer       CMV enhancer: human cytomegalovirus immediate early enhancer
   8382..8970    -  rep_origin     ori: high-copy-number ColE1/pMB1/pBR322/pUC origin of replication
   9192..9208    +  polyA_signal   bGH poly(A) signal (fragment): bovine growth hormone polyadenylation signal
   9299..9346    -  polyA_signal   HSV TK poly(A) signal: herpes simplex virus thymidine kinase polyadenylation signal (Cole and Stacy, 1985)
   9405..9557    -  CDS            ble (fragment): BLE_KLEPN - Experimental evidence at protein level: Swiss-Prot protein existence level 1. Binding protein with a strong affinity to the bleomycin family of antibiotics. Binds to CL990; an antimitotic-antibiotic compound. From Klebsiella pneumoniae.
   9578..10372   -  CDS            NeoR/KanR: aminoglycoside phosphotransferase from Tn5; aph(3')-II (or nptII); confers resistance to neomycin, kanamycin, and G418 (Geneticin®)
  10407..322     -  promoter       SV40 promoter (across the origin): SV40 enhancer and early promoter
>Addgene plasmid #30313 | pEGFP ZO1 | addgene full sequence | sequence record 364495 | Addgene NGS Result
CTACTTCTGGAATAGCTCAGAGGCCGAGGCGGCCTCGGCCTCTGCATAAATAAAAAAAATTAGTCAGCCA
TGGGGCGGAGAATGGGCGGAACTGGGCGGAGTTAGGGGCGGGATGGGCGGAGTTAGGGGCGGGACTATGG
TTGCTGACTAATTGAGATGCATGCTTTGCATACTTCTGCCTGCTGGGGAGCCTGGGGACTTTCCACACCT
GGTTGCTGACTAATTGAGATGCATGCTTTGCATACTTCTGCCTGCTGGGGAGCCTGGGGACTTTCCACAC
CCTAACTGACACACATTCCACAGCTGGTTCTTTCCGCCTCAGGACTCTTCCTTTTTCAATATTATTGAAG
CATTTATCAGGGTTATTGTCTCATGAGCGGATACATATTTGAATGTATTTAGAAAAATAAACAAATAGGG
GTTCCGCGCACATTTCCCCGAAAAGTGCCACCTG
[124 nt withheld, positions 455-578]
C
[91 nt withheld, positions 580-670]
A
[49 nt withheld, positions 672-720]
CCTTTGACGTTGGAGTCCACGTTCTTT
[37 nt withheld, positions 748-784]
ACCCTATCTCGGTCTATTCTTTTGATTTATAAGGGATTTTGCCGATTTCGGCCTATTGGTTAAAAAATGA
GCTGATTTAACAAAAATTTAACGCGAATTTTAACAAAATATTAACGCTTACAATTTACGCGTTAAGATAC
ATTGATGAGTTTGGACAAACCACAACTAGAATGCAGTGAAAAAAATGCTTTATTTGTGAAATTTGTGATG
CTATTGCTTTATTTGTAACCATTATAAGCTGCAATAAACAAGTTAACAACAACAATTGCATTCATTTTAT
GTTTCAGGTTCAGGGGGAGGTGTGGGAGGTTTTTTAAAGCAAGTAAAACCTCTACAAATGTGGTATGGCT
GATTATGATCAGTTATCTAGATCCGGTGGATCCCGGGCCCGCGGTACCGTCGACTGCATAATAAAATAAA
ATGTGTACGTATGCTAGGCCAGGGCCATAGTAAAGTTTGAAACAGTGTACTTTGGAAAGAACAGACCTCA
AATGCACCCCCATTTACTGGCTGGTATTTTAACGGAAATCAATATGTGAAGTTAAGCAGTGACGATAAAA
AAATTACAAAAATCACAAAGCAAAATATCTTTGAACCTCTAGCCAATACCAACAGTCCCGTCAATCACAA
ACATGCAGTGTGTAGCATGTTTTCCGACCATGGTTCAGGGGCATGCTCACTCATCTTTATCAGTTCAAAC
AAATGCCTCATACTAACAAACTGTAGTATCAACTCTAAAAAAGGTATAATACTTGATAGAGTGGTTCCAT
TTAGATTAAGTTTAATCCAGTTTCACATTATTTAAGTTCCTATATTTCAAGAGTTAAAAGTGGTCAATAA
GGACAGAAACACAGTTTGCTCCAACGAGATAATTTGGATCTCCGGGAAGACACTTGTTTTGCCAGGTTTT
AGGATCACCCGACGAGGAGTCGGATGATTTTAGAGCAAAAGACCAACCGTCAGGAGTCATGGACGCACAG
TGTGGTAAGCGCAGCTCCACAGGCTTCAGGAACTTGAGGCCATGGGGACCACACATCACCAAAGGACTCA
GCAGTGTTTCACCTTTCTCTTTATCTAAAGGTGGAAGGATGCTGTTGTCCCGGCAGACCTTGAAATAGAT
TTCCTGCTCAACTCCTTCGGGAATGGCTCCTTGAGGGATAATTATACTAACACCAGTTTCTATGGAACTC
AGCACGCCCCCATTGCTGTTAAATATGCCTCGGGCTGTGGCCACCACAGTATGACCATCTTCATCTTCAT
CCTCTTCCACAGCTGAAGGACTCACAGGAATAGCTTTAGGCACTGTGCTGATATTATTTATTTGATATTT
AGGCTTCTCTGCATGGATAGAGAAAGTTTCAACTCCACTGTCAAACTCAGGAGGCTGTGCCAAACTGTGC
GATTTCACAAGAGTTTTTGGAGAAGTGGGAGTTTTTGAAGACAAGTCAGGTTTATGTGCAGTTTCACTTG
GCAGAAGATTGTGATTGAATTTAGGACTTTCAAACTTGCGTTCAAATGGTCGGGCAGAACTTGTATATGG
TTTTGGTGTGAATCGATTGTATGCTGGAGTGACTGTTTTCTGAGTCTGTTCAGTTCCATTAACTGGGGCT
TTATCTGGAAAACTTTTCTGGGGATAGAAAGCTGCCTGAGCAGTATCTTCTCGGTTTGGTGGTCTGAAAG
TTGCTGGCTTATTCTGAGATGGAGGTGGGTCTGGTTTGGACACTAAGGAATTCTGAAAATCCAATGACAC
TGAATTACCTTCACCATGTGCTCCCTTAGAATGTATGTGGAGAGACGCGCTGGTGACAGGCTGAGATGGC
TGGGCATACTGCGAGGGCAATGGAGGAGGAGGGGGAGTGGCCTGGATGGGTTCATAGCGTTTCTCGCCAA
ATGATCTATCCACACCATCAGCTTCAGGAGGCTTTCCCTTTGAAGAATAACTAGAAAAATTTGATTGATT
CTGAGAATGAGCTGGCTTTGCAGGCTCGGAGAGATGGCTGGCAGCAATGTGTGCAGGAGGCTTATTCTCA
AAACTTCTTCGGTCAAAGTATGACAGCTGTTTTCGATAATATTCTTCATCTTCTTCAGGGTCATAATGAT
TGGACCGAACAATATCTTCAGGTGGCTTCAGTTGAGGTTTTTGAGGTTCTGGGATCCTGTACAGAGTTTT
GTCATGTTCACTGAATTGATTCTGAGAAGTGGGTTTGGGACCAATGATGGGAGCACCTGAAGGTTTAGAT
GCTACTTCTGGAGGCTTAAAACTGCCAGTGTCATTTACATCCTTCTTGGTCTCTAAGGATGCAGATCTTT
TGTTTTCAAACATCTTAACTCTGGTGAGTACAGACTGTGGCTTCATTGCTGGATCTTCCTCTTCTTCGGT
TTGAGTTGGGGGTGGAGGCAGTGGTTTGGTGTTTGAAGGCAGAGCTTCTGGCTTATGCTGAGATGAAGGT
ATCAGCGGAGGGACAGCTGCAGCACCATGGAGAGGCTCAAAATGACCTGCTCTAGAGGTAAATCCTTGGG
GTGGTACTTGCTCGTAACTGCGTGAATATTGCTCAAAATACTGCTTGGACTCTGCAGGCTTGGGCCCTGC
TGAAGGGTGGGGCTGGGCTTCCGGTCTGAGTCTACCATGTGTGTCATACCCAGGAGCTGGCTGCTCTTCG
TGCCGCAGGGCGGATGCTCTAGGTGCCTGTTCGTAACGTGGTCTGCTGTCGTAAGACAGAGGGGCTGGCT
CTTCAAAACGTGGAAAGTACCCTCGTTCTGAGGACTCTTCGGGATGCTGTCTGGAGTCAAGGTCTTGAGA
GTGCTGATTATCAAAAGGTGGCCGAGATGGGTAGGGCTGTTTGTCATCATAATATGACCACTGTTCTTCA
TACATGGGGACGCGATCTTCGTATCGCAGACGATGTTCATAGTTTCGAGAAAACTGGTCCGTATAGCTTG
AGGACTCGTATCTGTATGTGGGCTGCTCGAGGTCTCTGCTGGCTTGTTTCTCTACGTATGGGAGTTGGGG
TTCATAGGTCAGATTAGGCTCTTTGTCTGGCCTGTGCCCTGGGTGACTAACGGCTGGCTGTTTCAAAACA
TGGTTCTGCCTCATCATTTCCTCGGGATATGGATCCTTTCTATACACCTTTGTTGGATCTACATGCGACG
ACAATGATGGTTCTTGATCTCTTAGCATTATGTGAGCTGCCTCAGTACTTGGTGTTCTTAAAGAATCAGC
TTGTGGTGAGTAAGAGGTGGAAGGAGCTGGGGTGGGCTCCTCCAGTCTGACATTAGTTAAATTTACATTA
TGATTAACAGCAGAGGTTGATGATGCTGGGTTTGTTTCAGGCGAAAGGTAAGGGACTGGAGATGAAGCTT
CTGCTTTCTGTTGAGAGGCTGGCTTAAATCCAGGGGAGTCTATTCTATGAATTGGTTGTGGCTGCGCTTG
TGGTGAGTAAGGAGGATATGTTTGGTTTTCATGATGCATTCCAGAGGAGTCCTCTCTTACAGGCTCAGAG
GACCGTGTAATGGCAGACTCCGGTGGAGTCCCAACCTCATCATTAAGAGTTTCATCTAGTTCTTGATCAG
TGTAGGCCCCGCCTTCTGTGTCTGTGTCTTCATAGTCAGAAGTGTGTCTACTGTCCGTGCTATACATTGA
GTATTCACTACCTGGAGCTGACAGGTAGGACAGACGATCATCATGCAAATCAAGGTCATCACTTGTAGCA
CCATCCGCCTTTCCCTCGGAAACCCATACCAGCTGGTTTTGCTGTTGTTGAATTGCTTCTTTCAGCGCAC
CATACCAACCATCATTCATTGAATTTAAGTTAATTGTAGTTGTAAAAAGATGGTGATTATTTTTACGAAG
TTTATGAGATCGCTCGTATAACTTCCTGGCACTTTTCCGAGATTCTGGACATAACCTCATTCTCATTGTT
TTTACTCCTTGCTTAGAATCAGGGTTAAGAAATACAACAATTGGATACCACTGGGCATAGTTAAGACGAT
CAACTGCATTTGGTGTTACATCTAATAAAGCATGTTTGTCTTGATCTATGATTTGCTTTATTGTATGCAG
GCGAATAATGCCAGAGCTACGTTGGTCAGTTCCAGCGTCTCGTGGTTCACTCTTTGCAATTTGATAAATA
TCTGGTTCTTCTCTTGCCAGCTTTTCTCTGGCAACATCAGCTATTGGTCCAAAAATGGTTACAGGCCTCA
GAAATCCAGCTTCTCGAAGAACCACTCTTTCATAAGCTGGAAACTTTGTTTGAACAGGCTGAGCGGACAA
ATCCTCTCTGCTTTTTCGAAGATTTCTCTTGGAGCTGCGAAGACCTCTGAATCTCCAGAAGTCAGCACGG
TCTCCGCCTGCTGTTTTTGGAAGTGTATACTGTACACTGGCTAGCTGCTCAGCTCTGTTCTTATTAGGGA
TGATGCCTCGTTCTACCTCCTTATGATTTTTACCAATTCGAATAGCAAGCCAAGAGCCCAGTTTTCCATT
GTACAAGGTATCCACAACACGGAACACCTCTCCTTTGTTAAAACTAAGTCCATAGGGAGATTCCTTTTCA
TATTCAAAATGGGTTCTAATATAGAAAGAATCTCCTACATCTGATTCTACAATGCGACGATAAACATCCT
TCTTCTTCTGAGCCAATATGGTCACTTCTTCTCCTTTAGGGAGGTCAAGCAGGAAAAGGACGGCTTCTTC
TCTTATGATATTTGTAAAATCTACGTTGTTTACCCTGAGAATTTGATCACCTTCCTCTAAGCCTTCCTTG
GCTGCAGGGCTATCTTCTAGAACGCCAGCTACAAATATTCCAACATCATTTCCACCAGCCAGCCGCAAAC
CCACACTATCTCCTTTTCTGAATTTTACCAATTTCATGCTGGGCCGAAGAATCCCATCTTCATGAGTTGA
ATTAGGTAGGACACCATCAGATGGACTGACAGGTAAATCCACATCTGGTTGCCCAACTTGGGCATACACA
GGCTTTGGTTCTGGAAGAGAAGGTGTTTGTTTCTCATTTCTTTCAACTGTAACTTCTTCCACTGTTTTAG
GTGTGTGATCATCAGCATGCTTTACAGGAGTTGAGACAGCCCCAGGTTTAGAAATTCTCTCTTCATCTCT
ACTCCGGAGACTGCCATTGCTTGGCTGCTGCGGCGAGTGCCTGGAATGATCAGAAGGCTCTGACCGCTGG
TCAGGAGATCGTGACCGGCTGCGGCGGGGAGGCCTATCGTGTGATCGACCAGAATGATCTGATGCCAGTG
ACTGAATTTCTGAAATGTCGTCTCTCTCAGAGGCATTAGCAGAGTGGATGCTGTCAGAAAGATCAGGGAC
ATTCAATAGCGTAGCCCGTTCATCTCTTTGAACTACCATTTTTAATTTGCCTTTAGACCTTTCTATCAAT
GTCTTTGCATCTGTCAATGACATATTTTCTGTCACAGTACCATTTATCTTCAATACAACATCACCTTCTT
GAATATTGCCATCTCTTGCTGCCAAACTATCTTGTGAAATTTCCTTAACAAATATATGGCTTGCCAATCG
AAGACCATATTCTTCATTTTTCCGGGATTTCACCAGTGTGACTTTAGTAGGTTTAGCAGGCTGGCTGGAA
GCCACTGACCGCCTGTCTGACCGCGGGGACAAGCTCCTCTCTCTACTTGCACTTCTATCCCTCGGCCAAA
TCTTCTCACTCCTTCTGTTAACCACACCACTCCGGCCACTTCTTGGATCATGTATTTCCTCATCATAACT
ATCTTCTTCATTATCAGATACTGGTTCAGGATCAGGACGACTTACTGGTATTTGAACTTTCTTCTTCCTT
CTAATTGTAATTTTTGCATTTTTCCCACTTTTCCTTAGTTGCTGAACAGCAAAAGCATGTTCAACATTAT
CCATTGAAACTCCGTTAACCATTGCAACTCGGTCATTTTCCTGTAGCTGTCCTTCAGCTGGTCCTCCTTT
CAGCACATCTGAAATCACTATTGACGTTTCCCCACTCTGAAAATGAGGATTATCTCGTCCACCAGATATT
GCAATTCCAAATCCAAATCCAGGAGCCCTGTGAAGCGTCACTGTATGTTGTTCCCATATAGCTGTTTCCT
CCATTGCTGTGCTCTTGGCGGCCGCAGCTCTGGCGGACATCTGAGCTCGAGATCTGAGTCCGGACTTGTA
CAGCTCGTCCATGCCGAGAGTGATCCCGGCGGCGGTCACGAACTCCAGCAGGACCATGTGATCGCGCTTC
TCGTTGGGGTCTTTGCTCAGGGCGGACTGGGTGCTCAGGTAGTGGTTGTCGGGCAGCAGCACGGGGCCGT
CGCCGATGGGGGTGTTCTGCTGGTAGTGGTCGGCGAGCTGCACGCTGCCGTCCTCGATGTTGTGGCGGAT
CTTGAAGTTCACCTTGATGCCGTTCTTCTGCTTGTCGGCCATGATATAGACGTTGTGGCTGTTGTAGTTG
TACTCCAGCTTGTGCCCCAGGATGTTGCCGTCCTCCTTGAAGTCGATGCCCTTCAGCTCGATGCGGTTCA
CCAGGGTGTCGCCCTCGAACTTCACCTCGGCGCGGGTCTTGTAGTTGCCGTCGTCCTTGAAGAAGATGGT
GCGCTCCTGGACGTAGCCTTCGGGCATGGCGGACTTGAAGAAGTCGTGCTGCTTCATGTGGTCGGGGTAG
CGGCTGAAGCACTGCACGCCGTAGGTCAGGGTGGTCACGAGGGTGGGCCAGGGCACGGGCAGCTTGCCGG
TGGTGCAGATGAACTTCAGGGTCAGCTTGCCGTAGGTGGCATCGCCCTCGCCCTCGCCGGACACGCTGAA
CTTGTGGCCGTTTACGTCGCCGTCCAGCTCGACCAGGATGGGCACCACCCCGGTGAACAGCTCCTCGCCC
TTGCTCACCATGGTGGCGACCGGTAGCGCTAGCGGATCTGACGGTTCACTAAACCAGCTCTGCTTATATA
GACCTCCCACCGTACACGCCTACCGCCCATTTGCGTCAATGGGGCGGAGTTGTTACGACATTTTGGAAAG
TCCCGTTGATTTTGGTGCCAAAACAAACTCCCATTGACGTCAATGGGGTGGAGACTTGGAAATCCCCGTG
AGTCAAACCGCTATCCACGCCCATTGATGTACTGCCAAAACCGCATCACCATGGTAATAGCGATGACTAA
TACGTAGATGTACTGCCAAGTAGGAAAGTCCCATAAGGTCATGTACTGGGCATAATGCCAGGCGGGCCAT
TTACCGTCATTGACGTCAATAGGGGGCGTACTTGGCATATGATACACTTGATGTACTGCCAAGTGGGCAG
TTTACCGTAAATACTCCACCCATTGACGTCAATGGAAAGTCCCTATTGGCGTTACTATGGGAACATACGT
CATTATTGACGTCAATGGGCGGGGGTCGTTGGGCGGTCAGCCAGGCGGGCCATTTACCGTAAGTTATGTA
ACGCGGAACTCCATATATGGGCTATGAACTAATGACCCCGTAATTGATTACTATTAATAACTAATGCATG
GCGGTAATACGGTTATCCACAGAATCAGGGGATAACGCAGGAAAGAACATGTGAGCAAAAGGCCAGCAAA
AGGCCAGGAACCGTAAAAAGGCCGCGTTGCTGGCGTTTTTCCATAGGCTCCGCCCCCCTGACGAGCATCA
CAAAAATCGACGCTCAAGTCAGAGGTGGCGAAACCCGACAGGACTATAAAGATACCAGGCGTTTCCCCCT
GGAAGCTCCCTCGTGCGCTCTCCTGTTCCGACCCTGCCGCTTACCGGATACCTGTCCGCCTTTCTCCCTT
CGGGAAGCGTGGCGCTTTCTCATAGCTCACGCTGTAGGTATCTCAGTTCGGTGTAGGTCGTTCGCTCCAA
GCTGGGCTGTGTGCACGAACCCCCCGTTCAGCCCGACCGCTGCGCCTTATCCGGTAACTATCGTCTTGAG
TCCAACCCGGTAAGACACGACTTATCGCCACTGGCAGCAGCCACTGGTAACAGGATTAGCAGAGCGAGGT
ATGTAGGCGGTGCTACAGAGTTCTTGAAGTGGTGGCCTAACTACGGCTACACTAGAAGAACAGTATTTGG
TATCTGCGCTCTGCTGAAGCCAGTTACCTTCGGAAAAAGAGTTGGTAGCTCTTGATCCGGCAAACAAACC
ACCGCTGGTAGCGGTGGTTTTTTTGTTTGCAAGCAGCAGATTACGCGCAGAAAAAAAGGATCTCAAGAAG
ATCCTTTGATCTTTTCTACGGGGTCTGACGCTCAGTGGAACGAAAACTCACGTTAAGGGATTTTGGTCAT
GAGATTATCAAAAAGGATCTTCACCTAGATCCTTTTAAATTAAAAATGAAGTTTTAAATCAATCTAAAGT
ATATATGAGTAACCTGAGGCTATGGCAGGGCCTGCCGCCCCGACGTTGGCTGCGAGCCCTGGGCCTTCAC
CCGAACTTGGGGGGTGGGGTGGGGAAAAGGAAGAAACGCGGGCGTATTGGCCCCAATGGGGTCTCGGTGG
GGTATCGACAGAGTGCCAGCCCTGGGACCGAACCCCGCGTTTATGAACAAACGACCCAACACCGTGCGTT
TTATTCTGTCTTTTTATTGCCGTCATAGCGCGGGTTCCTTCCGGTATTGTCTCCTTCCGTGTTTCAGTTA
GCCTCCCCCTAGGGTGGGCGAAGAACTCCAGCATGAGATCCCCGCGCTGGAGGATCATCCAGCCGGCGTC
CCGGAAAACGATTCCGAAGCCCAACCTTTCATAGAAGGCGGCGGTGGAATCGAAATCTCGTGATGGCAGG
TTGGGCGTCGCTTGGTCGGTCATTTCGAACCCCAGAGTCCCGCTCAGAAGAACTCGTCAAGAAGGCGATA
GAAGGCGATGCGCTGCGAATCGGGAGCGGCGATACCGTAAAGCACGAGGAAGCGGTCAGCCCATTCGCCG
CCAAGCTCTTCAGCAATATCACGGGTAGCCAACGCTATGTCCTGATAGCGGTCCGCCACACCCAGCCGGC
CACAGTCGATGAATCCAGAAAAGCGGCCATTTTCCACCATGATATTCGGCAAGCAGGCATCGCCATGGGT
CACGACGAGATCCTCGCCGTCGGGCATGCTCGCCTTGAGCCTGGCGAACAGTTCGGCTGGCGCGAGCCCC
TGATGCTCTTCGTCCAGATCATCCTGATCGACAAGACCGGCTTCCATCCGAGTACGTGCTCGCTCGATGC
GATGTTTCGCTTGGTGGTCGAATGGGCAGGTAGCCGGATCAAGCGTATGCAGCCGCCGCATTGCATCAGC
CATGATGGATACTTTCTCGGCAGGAGCAAGGTGAGATGACAGGAGATCCTGCCCCGGCACTTCGCCCAAT
AGCAGCCAGTCCCTTCCCGCTTCAGTGACAACGTCGAGCACAGCTGCGCAAGGAACGCCCGTCGTGGCCA
GCCACGATAGCCGCGCTGCCTCGTCTTGCAGTTCATTCAGGGCACCGGACAGGTCGGTCTTGACAAAAAG
AACCGGGCGCCCCTGCGCTGACAGCCGGAACACGGCGGCATCAGAGCAGCCGATTGTCTGTTGTGCCCAG
TCATAGCCGAATAGCCTCTCCACCCAAGCGGCCGGAGAACCTGCGTGCAATCCATCTTGTTCAATCATGC
GAAACGATCCTCATCCTGTCTCTTGATCGATCTTTGCAAAAGCCTAGGCCTCCAAAAAAGCCTCCTCA
