LOCUS       Exported 721 bp ds-DNA linear SYN 18-MAY-2021
DEFINITION  synthetic linear DNA
ACCESSION   .
VERSION     .
KEYWORDS    pEGFP ZO1
SOURCE      synthetic DNA construct
  ORGANISM  synthetic DNA construct
REFERENCE   1 (bases 1 to 721)
  AUTHORS   Fanning AS, Ma TY, Anderson JM
  TITLE     Isolation and functional characterization of the actin binding
            region in the tight junction protein ZO-1.
  JOURNAL   FASEB J. 2002 Nov . 16(13):1835-7.
  PUBMED    12354695
REFERENCE   2 (bases 1 to 721)
  AUTHORS   .
  TITLE     Direct Submission
  JOURNAL   Exported May 18, 2021 from SnapGene Server 1.1.58
            http://www.snapgene.com
FEATURES             Location/Qualifiers
     source          1..721
                     /organism="synthetic DNA construct"
                     /mol_type="other DNA"
ORIGIN
        1 aggtttttta aagcaagtaa aacctctaca aatgtggtat ggctgattat gatcagttat
       61 ctagatccgg tggatcccgg gcccgcggta ccgtcgactg cataataaaa taaaatgtgt
      121 acgtatgcta ggccagggcc atagtaaagt ttgaaacagt gtactttgga aagaacagac
      181 ctcaaatgca cccccattta ctggctggta ttttaacgga aatcaatatg tgaagttaag
      241 cagtgacgat aaaaaaatta caaaaatcac aaagcaaaat atctttgaac ctctagccaa
      301 taccaacagt cccgtcaatc acaaacatgc agtgtgtagc atgttttccg accatggttc
      361 aggggcatgc tcactcatct ttatcagttc aaacaaatgc ctcatactaa caaactgtag
      421 tatcaactct aaaaaaggta taatacttga tagagtggtt ccatttagat taagtttaat
      481 ccagtttcac attatttaag ttcctatatt tcaagagtta aaagtggtca ataaggacag
      541 aaacacagtt tgctccaacg agataatttg gatctccggg aagacacttg ttttgccagg
      601 ttttaggatc acccgacgag gagtcggatg attttagagc aaaagaccaa ccgtcaggag
      661 tcatggacgc acagtgtggt aagcgcagct ccacaggctt caggaacttg aggccatggg
      721 g
//
