>Addgene plasmid #30313 | pEGFP ZO1 | addgene partial sequence | sequence record 36139 | EGFP-C 5'-CATGGTCCTGCTGGAGTTCGTG-3'
CGAGCTGTACAAGTCCGGACTCAGATCTCGAGCTCAGATGTCCGCCAGAGCTGCGGCCGCCAAGAGCACA
GCAATGGAGGAAACAGCTATATGGGAACAACATACAGTGACGCTTCACAGGGCTCCTGGATTTGGATTTG
GAATTGCAATATCTGGTGGACGAGATAATCCTCATTTTCAGAGTGGGGAAACGTCAATAGTGATTTCAGA
TGTGCTGAAAGGAGGACCAGCTGAAGGACAGCTACAGGAAAATGACCGAGTTGCAATGGTTAACGGAGTT
TCAATGGATAATGTTGAACATGCTTTTGCTGTTCAGCAACTAAGGAAAAGTGGGAAAAATGCAAAAATTA
CAATTAGAAGGAAGAAGAAAGTTCAAATACCAGTAAGTCGTCCTGATCCTGAACCAGTATCTGATAATGA
AGAAGATAGTTATGATGAGGAAATACATGATCCAAGAAGTGGCCGGAGTGGTGTGGTTAACAGAAGGAGT
GAGAAGATTTGGCCGAGGGATAGAAGTGCAAGTAGAGAGAGGAGCTTGTCCCCGCGGTCAGACAGGCGGT
CAGTGGCTTCCAGCCAGCCTGCTAAACCTACTAAAGTCACACTGGTGAAATCCCGGAAAAATGAAGAATA
TGGTCTTCGATTGGCAAGCCATATATTTGTTAAGGAAATTTCACAAGATAGTTTGGCAGCAAGAGATGGC
AATATTCAAGAAGGTGATGTTGTATTGAAGATAAATGGTACTGTGACAGAAAATATGTCATTGACAGATG
CAAAGACATTGATAGAAAGGTCTAAAGGCAAATTAAAAATGGTAGTTCAAAGAGATGAACGGGCTACGCT
ATTGAATGTCCCTGATCTTTCTGACAGCA
